Addgene plasmid #86416: pSJ1568 (pRS315-NOP1pr-GFP11-mCherry-SCS2TM)
Purpose: ONM/ER split GFP11 reporter with mCherry
Depositing lab: Sue Jaspersen. Depositing organization: Stowers Institute for Medical Research. Publication: Analysis of membrane proteins localizing to the inner nuclear envelope in living cells. Smoyer CJ, Katta SS, Gardner JM, Stoltz L, McCroskey S, Bradford WD, McClain M, Smith SE, Slaughter BD, Unruh JR, Jaspersen SL. J Cell Biol. 2016 Nov 21;215(4):575-590. Epub 2016 Nov 9. 10.1083/jcb.201607043 PubMed 27831485.
Backbone
  Vector backbone: pRS315
  Backbone size w/o insert (bp): 5000
  Total vector size (bp): 8965
  Vector type: Yeast Expression
  Selectable markers: LEU2
Growth in bacteria
  Bacterial resistance: Ampicillin, 100 μg/mL
  Growth temperature: 37°C
  Growth strain: DH5alpha
  Copy number: High Copy
Gene/Insert
  Gene/Insert name: NOP1pr-GFP11-mCherry-Scs2TM
  Species: S. cerevisiae (budding yeast), Synthetic
  Promoter: NOP1
  Tag / fusion protein: GFP11 (N terminal on insert); mCherry (N terminal on insert)
  Cloning method: Unknown
  Sequencing primers: 5′ unknown; 3′ unknown
Terms and licenses: Academic/Nonprofit Terms; Industry Terms: Not Available to Industry
How to cite: pSJ1568 (pRS315-NOP1pr-GFP11-mCherry-SCS2TM) was a gift from Sue Jaspersen (Addgene plasmid # 86416 ; http://n2t.net/addgene:86416 ; RRID:Addgene_86416)
