[The description below was written by a language model from this plasmid's Addgene catalogue record and pLannotate feature annotations shown in this document.]
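Description:
pSJ1568 is a yeast expression plasmid built on the pRS315 backbone, a centromeric E. coli–S. cerevisiae shuttle vector. In bacteria it is maintained through a high-copy ColE1/pUC-type origin and selected with the AmpR β-lactamase gene. In yeast it is selected through the LEU2 auxotrophic marker, which is driven by its own promoter. A CEN/ARS element, annotated only as a fragment, would provide low-copy, stably segregating maintenance. Remnants of the pBluescript-type lacZα/multiple cloning site region flank the insert.

The payload is a synthetic fusion protein expressed from the S. cerevisiae NOP1 promoter. It consists of GFP11 (the short eleventh β-strand of split GFP) at the N terminus, followed by mCherry and then the transmembrane segment of Scs2, an ER membrane protein. The feature table identifies the complete mCherry coding sequence immediately followed by the short SCS2 fragment. The automated annotation does not call out GFP11 or the NOP1 promoter, which presumably lie in the unlabelled region upstream of mCherry. According to the record, the construct serves as an outer nuclear membrane/ER split-GFP reporter. The Scs2 anchor tethers GFP11 to that membrane surface, and mCherry reports the reporter's own localisation. Green fluorescence should appear only when a partner protein carrying the complementary GFP1-10 fragment shares the same compartment. This supports mapping of membrane protein localisation and topology at the nuclear envelope in living yeast.

Many small annotated fragments (ADE2, URA3, bom, lacI, rop, RSF ori and assorted yeast ORFs) look like short homology hits rather than functional parts. The sequenced record is 8,620 nt, somewhat shorter than the catalogued total size of 8,965 bp.
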