Features (pLannotate 1.2.2; 35 found; start..end, strand, type, name):
     25..41      -  protein_bind   lac operator: The lac repressor binds to the lac operator to inhibit transcription in E. coli. This inhibition can be relieved by adding lactose or isopropyl-β-D-thiogalactopyranoside (IPTG). lac repressor encoded by lacI
     49..79      -  promoter       lac promoter: promoter for the E. coli lac operon
     94..115     -  protein_bind   CAP binding site: CAP binding activates transcription in the presence of cAMP. E. coli catabolite activator protein
    128..167     -  CDS            lacI (fragment): lac repressor; lacI; The lac repressor binds to the lac operator to inhibit transcription in E. coli. This inhibition can be relieved by adding lactose or isopropyl-β-D-thiogalactopyranoside (IPTG).
    181..556     +  promoter       ADE2 promoter: S. cerevisiae ADE2
    557..707     +  CDS            ADE2 (fragment): phosphoribosylaminoimidazole carboxylase, required for adenine biosynthesis; S. cerevisiae ADE2; yeast auxotrophic marker
    707..740     +  misc_feature   bom (fragment): basis of mobility region from pBR322
    748..963     +  promoter       URA3 promoter: S. cerevisiae URA3
    964..1023    +  CDS            URA3 (fragment): orotidine-5'-phosphate decarboxylase, required for uracil biosynthesis; S. cerevisiae URA3; yeast auxotrophic marker, counterselectable with 5-fluoroorotic acid (5-FOA)
   1024..1050    +  misc_feature   bom (fragment): basis of mobility region from pBR322
   1049..1165    +  CDS            NFS1 (fragment): NFS1_YEAST - Also known as SPL1 From Saccharomyces cerevisiae (strain ATCC 204508 / S288c) (Baker's yeast).
   1527..2621    -  CDS            LEU2: 3-isopropylmalate dehydrogenase, required for leucine biosynthesis; S. cerevisiae LEU2; yeast auxotrophic marker
   2622..3029    -  promoter       LEU2 promoter: S. cerevisiae LEU2
   3169..3246    -  CDS            YO192_YEAST (fragment): Experimental evidence at protein level: Swiss-Prot protein existence level 1. From Saccharomyces cerevisiae (strain ATCC 204508 / S288c) (Baker's yeast).
   3277..3302    +  misc_feature   bom (fragment): basis of mobility region from pBR322
   3300..3366    +  CDS            URA3 (fragment): orotidine-5'-phosphate decarboxylase, required for uracil biosynthesis; S. cerevisiae URA3; yeast auxotrophic marker, counterselectable with 5-fluoroorotic acid (5-FOA)
   3445..3475    +  misc_feature   bom (fragment): basis of mobility region from pBR322
   3479..3595    +  CDS            ADE2 (fragment): phosphoribosylaminoimidazole carboxylase, required for adenine biosynthesis; S. cerevisiae ADE2; yeast auxotrophic marker
   3749..3803    -  CDS            lacI (fragment): lac repressor; lacI; The lac repressor binds to the lac operator to inhibit transcription in E. coli. This inhibition can be relieved by adding lactose or isopropyl-β-D-thiogalactopyranoside (IPTG).
   3805..3868    -  rep_origin     RSF ori (fragment): Plasmids containing the RSF 1030 origin of replication can be propagated in E. coli cells that contain additional plasmids with compatible origins.
   4054..4172    -  misc_feature   CEN/ARS (fragment): S. cerevisiae CEN6 centromere fused to an autonomously replicating sequence
   4284..4340    +  CDS            YET3 (fragment): YET3_YEAST - Experimental evidence at protein level: Swiss-Prot protein existence level 1. May play a role in anterograde transport of membrane proteins from the endoplasmic reticulum to the Golgi. May be involved in invertase secretion. From Saccharomyces cerevisiae (strain ATCC 204508 / S288c) (Baker's yeast).
   4509..4526    -  promoter       LEU2 promoter (fragment): S. cerevisiae LEU2
   4814..5402    -  rep_origin     ori: high-copy-number ColE1/pMB1/pBR322/pUC origin of replication
   5573..6433    -  CDS            AmpR: β-lactamase; bla; confers resistance to ampicillin, carbenicillin, and related antibiotics
   6434..6538    -  promoter       AmpR promoter: bla
   6633..6668    +  CDS            rop (fragment): Rop protein, which maintains plasmids at low copy number; rop
   6770..6869    +  misc_feature   bom (fragment): basis of mobility region from pBR322
   6875..7032    -  CDS            lacZα (fragment): LacZα fragment of β-galactosidase; lacZ fragment
   7035..7076    +  misc_feature   MCS (fragment): pBluescript multiple cloning site
   7073..7288    -  CDS            TSC13 (fragment): TECR_YEAST - Experimental evidence at protein level: Swiss-Prot protein existence level 1. Catalyzes the last of the four reactions of the long-chain fatty acids elongation cycle. This endoplasmic reticulum-bound enzymatic process, allows the addition of 2 carbons to the chain of long- and very long-chain fatty acids/VLCFAs per cycle. This enzyme reduces the trans-2,3-enoyl-CoA fatty acid intermediate to an acyl-CoA that can be further elongated by entering a new cycle of elongation. Thereby, it participates in the production of VLCFAs of different chain lengths that are involved in multiple b
   7294..7310    -  terminator     IE1 terminator (fragment): terminator of the ie1 gene from the baculovirus Autographa californica
   7479..7501    +  promoter       TEF1 promoter (fragment): S. cerevisiae TEF1; promoter for EF-1α
   7805..8512    +  CDS            mCherry: mCherry is a basic (constitutively fluorescent) red fluorescent protein published in 2004, derived from Discosoma sp.. It is reported to be a very rapidly-maturing monomer with low acid sensitivity.
   8528..8593    +  CDS            SCS2 (fragment): SCS2_YEAST - Experimental evidence at protein level: Swiss-Prot protein existence level 1. Targets proteins containing a FFAT motif to endoplasmic reticulum membranes. Regulates phospholipid biosynthesis by modulating the subcellular localization of the transcriptional repressor OPI1. From Saccharomyces cerevisiae (strain ATCC 204508 / S288c) (Baker's yeast).
>Addgene plasmid #86416 | pSJ1568 (pRS315-NOP1pr-GFP11-mCherry-SCS2TM) | addgene full sequence | sequence record 173220 | Addgene NGS Result
GTCATAGCTGTTTCCTGTGTGAAATTGTTATCCGCTCACAATTCCACACAACATACGAGCCGGAAGCATA
AAGTGTAAAGCCTGGGGTGCCTAATGAGTGAGCTAACTCACATTAATTGCGTTGCGCTCACTGCCCGCTT
TCCAGTCGGGAAACCTGTCGTGCCAGCAGATCTGAATTAATTCTTGAATAATACATAACTTTTCTTAAAA
GAATCAAAGACAGATAAAATTTAAGAGATATTAAATATTAGTGAGAAGCCGAGAATTTTGTAACACCAAC
ATAACACTGACATCTTTAACAACTTTTAATTATGATACATTTCTTACGTCATGATTGATTATTACAGCTA
TGCTGACAAATGACTCTTGTTGCATGGCTACGAACCGGGTAATACTAAGTGATTGACTCTTGCTGACCTT
TTATTAAGAACTAAATGGACAATATTATGGAGCATTTCATGTATAAATTGGTGCGTAAAATCGTTGGATC
TCTCTTCTAAGTACATCCTACTATAACAATCAAGAAAAACAAGAAAATCGGACAAAACAATCAAGTATGG
ATTCTAGAACAGTTGGTATATTAGGAGGGGGACAATTGGGACGTATGATTGTTGAGGCAGCAAACAGGCT
CAACATTAAGACGGTAATACTAGATGCTGAAAATTCTCCTGCCAAACAAATAAGCAACTCCAATGACCAC
GTTAATGCATCAGAGCAGATTGTACTGAGAGTGCACCATACCACCTTTTCAATTCATCATTTTTTTTTTA
TTCTTTTTTTTGATTTCGGTTTCCTTGAAATTTTTTTGATTCGGTAATCTCCGAACAGAAGGAAGAACGA
AGGAAGGAGCACAGACTTAGATTGGTATATATACGCATATGTAGTGTTGAAGAAACATGAAATTGCCCAG
TATTCTTAACCCAACTGCACAGAACAAAAACCTGCAGGAAACGAAGATAAATCATGTCGAAAGCTACATA
TAAGGAACGTGCTGCTACTCATCCTAGTCCTGTTGCTGCCAAGGCAGATTGTACTGAGAGTGCACCATAT
CGACTACGTCGTTAAGGCCGTTTCTGACAGAGTAAAATTCTTGAGGGAACTTTCACCATTATGGGAAATG
GTTCAAGAAGGTATTGACTTAAACTCCATCAAATGGTCAGGTCATTGAGTGTTTTTTATTTGTTGTATTT
TTTTTTTTTTAGAGAAAATCCTCCAATATATAAATTAGGAATCATAGTTTCATGATTTTCTGTTACACCT
AACTTTTTGTGTGGTGCCCTCCTCCTCGTCAATATTAATGTTAAAGTGCAATTCTTTTTCCTTATCACGT
TGAGCCATTAGTATCAATTTGCTTACCTGTATTCCTTTACATCCTCCTTTTTCTCCTTCTTGATAAATGT
ATGTAGATTGCGTATATAGTTTCGTCTACCCTATGAACATATTCCATTTTGTAATTTCGTGTCGTTTCTA
TTATGAATTTCATTTATAAAGTTTATGTACAAATATCATAAAAAAAGAGAATCTTTTTAAGCAAGGATTT
TCTTAACTTCTTCGGCGACAGCATCACCGACTTCGGCGGTACTGTTGGAACCACCTAAATCACCAGTTCT
GATACCTGCATCCAAAACCTTTTTAACTGCATCTTCAATGGCCTTACCTTCTTCAGGCAAGTTCAATGAC
AATTTCGACATCATTGCAGCAGACAAGATAGTGGCGATAGGGTTGACCTTATTCTTTGGCAAATCTGGAG
CAGAACCGTGGCATGGTTCGTACAAACCAAATGCGGTGTTCTTGTCTGGCAAAGAGGCCAAGGACGCAGA
TGGCAACAAACCCAAGGAACCTGGGATAACGGAGGCTTCATCGGAGATGATATCACCAAACATGTTGCTG
GTGATTATAATACCATTTAGGTGGGTTGGGTTCTTAACTAGGATCATGGCGGCAGAATCAATCAATTGAT
GTTGAACCTTCAATGTAGGGAATTCGTTCTTGATGGTTTCCTCCACAGTTTTTCTCCATAATCTTGAAGA
GGCCAAAACATTAGCTTTATCCAAGGACCAAATAGGCAATGGTGGCTCATGTTGTAGGGCCATGAAAGCG
GCCATTCTTGTGATTCTTTGCACTTCTGGAACGGTGTATTGTTCACTATCCCAAGCGACACCATCACCAT
CGTCTTCCTTTCTCTTACCAAAGTAAATACCTCCCACTAATTCTCTGACAACAACGAAGTCAGTACCTTT
AGCAAATTGTGGCTTGATTGGAGATAAGTCTAAAAGAGAGTCGGATGCAAAGTTACATGGTCTTAAGTTG
GCGTACAATTGAAGTTCTTTACGGATTTTTAGTAAACCTTGTTCAGGTCTAACACTACCGGTACCCCATT
TAGGACCACCCACAGCACCTAACAAAACGGCATCAGCCTTCTTGGAGGCTTCCAGCGCCTCATCTGGAAG
TGGAACACCTGTAGCATCGATAGCAGCACCACCAATTAAATGATTTTCGAAATCGAACTTGACATTGGAA
CGAACATCAGAAATAGCTTTAAGAACCTTAATGGCTTCGGCTGTGATTTCTTGACCAACGTGGTCACCTG
GCAAAACGACGATCTTCTTAGGGGCAGACATTAGAATGGTATATCCTTGAAATATATATATATATATTGC
TGAAATGTAAAAGGTAAGAAAAGTTAGAAAGTAAGACGATTGCTAACCACCTATTGGAAAAAACAATAGG
TCCTTAAATAATATTGTCAACTTCAAGTATTGTGATGCAAGCATTTAGTCATGAACGCTTCTCTATTCTA
TATGAAAAGCCGGTTCCGGCGCTCTCACCTTTCCTTTTTCTCCCAATTTTTCAGTTGAAAAAGGTATATG
CGTCAGGCGACCTCTGAAATTAACAAAAAATTTCCAGTCATCGAATTTGATTCTGTGCGATAGCGCCCCT
GTGTGTTCTCGTTATGTTGAGGAAAAAAATAATGGTTGCTAAGAGATTCGAACTCTTGCATCTTACGATA
CCTGAGTATTCCCACAGTTAACTGCGGTCAAGATATTTCTTGAATCAGGCGCCTTAGACCGCTCGGCCAA
ACAACCAATTACTTGTTGAGAAATAGAGTATAATTATCCTATAAATATAACGCTTTTGAACACACATGAA
CAGGGAAGTACAGGACAATTGATTTTGAAGAGAATGTGGATTTTGATGTAATTGTTGGGATTCCATTTTT
AATAAGGCAATAATATTAGGTATGTAGATATACTAGAAGTTCTCCTCGACCGGTCGATATGCGGTGTGAA
ATACCGCACAGAGGGTGAACGTTACAGAAAAGCAGGCTGGGAAGCATATTTGAGAAGATGCGGCCAGCAA
AACTAAAAAACTGTATTATAAGTAAATGCATGTATACTAAACTCACAAATTAGAGCTTCAATTTAATTAT
ATCAGTTATTACCCTATGCGGTGTGAAATACCGCACAGATGCGTAGGAGATTCAAGTTATACAACGAAAA
TGGAACAGTTTTTATTAAAGCAAGAAGAAGAAGTTCTTGTCAAAGCACAAAAGTTAGAAACTGTCGGTTA
CGAAGCTTATCTAGAAAACAAGTAATATATAAGTTTATTGATATACTTGTACAGCAAATAATTATAAAAT
GATATACCTATTTTTTAGGCTTTGTTATGATTACATCAAATGTGGACTTCATACATAGAAATCAACGCTT
ACAGGTGTCCTTTTTTAAGAATTTCATACATAAGATCTGCTGCATTAATGAATCGGCCAACGCGCGGGGA
GAGGCGGTTTGCGTATTGGGCGCTCTTCCGCTTCCTCGCTCACTGACTCGCTGCGCTCGGTCGTTCGGCT
GCGGCGAGCGGTATCAGCATCGATGCTAGAGTCGAATGGAAATTACGTACTTTCAACGCAAGAGCAAGAC
AAAAGAAAGCCTAAAACTGTCTTTTCGTGTCGGTCGTCCAATATCATCGTAAACGTGTGTAGAGCCTTAA
ATTCTAATTTCTAACTTTAAATTTTTTTTGCTATTATAATACTAATTTCTAACTTTCAACCTATTTTACA
TCTTCGGAAAACAAAAACTATTTTTTCTTTAATTTCTTTTTTTACTTTCTATTTTTAATTTATATATTTA
TATTAAAAAATTTAAATTATAATTATTTTTATAGCACGTGATGAAAAGAAATATAGTCTTCAAGGTTATA
TTATACAGGTTTATATATTATTTTACTTATTTTTGTTGTTCTTTTTCTTGGAGTATTTAGCATTAACAAC
TTCGACCCATCGCGATGACGAAATTGCACGTTTAAAGGAGAAGTCGGAATCGTTGCAAGAAGAAATAAAT
TAGTTTGACGTTTTATTCCTTTTCTTCTGCACAGAAGTGTGTATATATATATTTATATATAGTCGATGTG
CAAAAGCCTACATTATTTTTCTTTTGATTTTTATTTTTTTGTTCAAGTAGGTTCATGCCGACAGTAAATC
CTTATGCCCTACCTAAATATAAACACCCAAATATATATATATATATATATATATATAAATAATAAAAACG
GAAAGGAAATAGAATAATAATAATAATACTACACGTTTACGTATGTAACTCATTCTATTATTCAGACTTT
GATATTAATAGAATTATTACTACTAGGTTTCCTCACTTCAAAATCTATAAATATACCGTCATGCTCTAAT
CGATGCTCACTCAAAGGCGGTAATACGGTTATCCACAGAATCAGGGGATAACGCAGGAAAGAACATGTGA
GCAAAAGGCCAGCAAAAGGCCAGGAACCGTAAAAAGGCCGCGTTGCTGGCGTTTTTCCATAGGCTCCGCC
CCCCTGACGAGCATCACAAAAATCGACGCTCAAGTCAGAGGTGGCGAAACCCGACAGGACTATAAAGATA
CCAGGCGTTTCCCCCTGGAAGCTCCCTCGTGCGCTCTCCTGTTCCGACCCTGCCGCTTACCGGATACCTG
TCCGCCTTTCTCCCTTCGGGAAGCGTGGCGCTTTCTCATAGCTCACGCTGTAGGTATCTCAGTTCGGTGT
AGGTCGTTCGCTCCAAGCTGGGCTGTGTGCACGAACCCCCCGTTCAGCCCGACCGCTGCGCCTTATCCGG
TAACTATCGTCTTGAGTCCAACCCGGTAAGACACGACTTATCGCCACTGGCAGCAGCCACTGGTAACAGG
ATTAGCAGAGCGAGGTATGTAGGCGGTGCTACAGAGTTCTTGAAGTGGTGGCCTAACTACGGCTACACTA
GAAGAACAGTATTTGGTATCTGCGCTCTGCTGAAGCCAGTTACCTTCGGAAAAAGAGTTGGTAGCTCTTG
ATCCGGCAAACAAACCACCGCTGGTAGCGGTGGTTTTTTTGTTTGCAAGCAGCAGATTACGCGCAGAAAA
AAAGGATCTCAAGAAGATCCTTTGATCTTTTCTACGGGGTCTGACGCTCAGTGGAACGAAAACTCACGTT
AAGGGATTTTGGTCATGAGATTATCAAAAAGGATCTTCACCTAGATCCTTTTAAATTAAAAATGAAGTTT
TAAATCAATCTAAAGTATATATGAGTAAACTTGGTCTGACAGTTACCAATGCTTAATCAGTGAGGCACCT
ATCTCAGCGATCTGTCTATTTCGTTCATCCATAGTTGCCTGACTCCCCGTCGTGTAGATAACTACGATAC
GGGAGGGCTTACCATCTGGCCCCAGTGCTGCAATGATACCGCGAGACCCACGCTCACCGGCTCCAGATTT
ATCAGCAATAAACCAGCCAGCCGGAAGGGCCGAGCGCAGAAGTGGTCCTGCAACTTTATCCGCCTCCATC
CAGTCTATTAATTGTTGCCGGGAAGCTAGAGTAAGTAGTTCGCCAGTTAATAGTTTGCGCAACGTTGTTG
CCATTGCTACAGGCATCGTGGTGTCACGCTCGTCGTTTGGTATGGCTTCATTCAGCTCCGGTTCCCAACG
ATCAAGGCGAGTTACATGATCCCCCATGTTGTGCAAAAAAGCGGTTAGCTCCTTCGGTCCTCCGATCGTT
GTCAGAAGTAAGTTGGCCGCAGTGTTATCACTCATGGTTATGGCAGCACTGCATAATTCTCTTACTGTCA
TGCCATCCGTAAGATGCTTTTCTGTGACTGGTGAGTACTCAACCAAGTCATTCTGAGAATAGTGTATGCG
GCGACCGAGTTGCTCTTGCCCGGCGTCAATACGGGATAATACCGCGCCACATAGCAGAACTTTAAAAGTG
CTCATCATTGGAAAACGTTCTTCGGGGCGAAAACTCTCAAGGATCTTACCGCTGTTGAGATCCAGTTCGA
TGTAACCCACTCGTGCACCCAACTGATCTTCAGCATCTTTTACTTTCACCAGCGTTTCTGGGTGAGCAAA
AACAGGAAGGCAAAATGCCGCAAAAAAGGGAATAAGGGCGACACGGAAATGTTGAATACTCATACTCTTC
CTTTTTCAATATTATTGAAGCATTTATCAGGGTTATTGTCTCATGAGCGGATACATATTTGAATGTATTT
AGAAAAATAAACAAATAGGGGTTCCGCGCACATTTCCCCGAAAAGTGCCACCTGACGTCTAAGAAACCAT
TATTATCATGACATTAACCTATAAAAATAGGCGTATCACGAGGCCCTTTCGTCTCGCGCGTTTCGGTGAT
GACGGTGAAAACCTCTGACACATGCAGCTCCCGGAGACGGTCACAGCTTGTCTGTAAGCGGATGCCGGGA
GCAGACAAGCCCGTCAGGGCGCGTCAGCGGGTGTTGGCGGGTGTCGGGGCTGGCTTAACTATGCGGCATC
AGAGCAGATTGTACTGAGAGTGCACCATATGCGGTGTGAAATACCGCACAGATGCGTAAGGAGAAAATAC
CGCATCAGGCGCCATTCGCCATTCAGGCTGCGCAACTGTTGGGAAGGGCGATCGGTGCGGGCCTCTTCGC
TATTACGCCAGCTGGCGAAAGGGGGATGTGCTGCAAGGCGATTAAGTTGGGTAACGCCAGGGTTTTCCCA
GTCACGACGTTGTAAAACGACGGCCAGTGAATTCGAGCTCCACCGCGGTGGCGGCCGCTCTAGAACTAGT
GGATCCATTGAGTCATCAGCCTCTTCTTGAAAAAACGATTCTGAAATAACCGGAACTTGTTTAGATTCCT
TTTTGTAGGTTAATCTTATCCTGTACTTGCTGATATTGTGGTTATTAGCAGAGATTTTTTTCAAAACATC
ATCTAAAGTAGGCTTTTTGGATAAGTCAATTTCAGTGTCCCTTAACCCTTTAGAGCGGCTTTTTATGGTG
ATAGGCATTTTCAAATTAAATTCAAAATATGTATCTCTCTCAAATAGCTCAATTGGTTTCTAGATAGCTA
AATAGAATATAATCTTACTGTCCTCCGTTCTGTAAAATTCACGCTCTTAGTCCCTTTTCATAATTCCTTA
ACTTTTTGCGTACAAAATGATATGTTTATTATATTTTTCTTTTTTTTTTTTCAAATTTTTTCTTTTTCTT
GAAAAATTTTTCAAATTGGAAAGCTCATCTCTCTTGAATGTATAATACTTTCTTCCTCTAACTTTCAAAA
AGTTTTACATAGCCAAGAAGTTTTCCTTACATCGGTATACTACTGTTATATAAGTTATTCTTCGAGAAAC
AATTAGATATCATTCATCGGATAAATCTAAGTTGCCCATTGCTTTCAATAACTCCGATCAAATTAACTCA
AATCAACTAAAACAGTAGGGCCCATGAGAGATCATATGGTTTTGCATGAATATGTTAATGCTGCTGGTAT
TACTGGTGGTGGTTCTGGTGGTGGTTCTCTCGAGATGGTTTCTAAAGGTGAAGAAGATAATATGGCTATT
ATTAAAGAATTTATGAGATTTAAAGTTCATATGGAAGGTTCTGTTAATGGTCATGAATTTGAAATTGAAG
GTGAAGGTGAAGGTAGACCATATGAAGGTACTCAAACTGCTAAATTGAAAGTTACTAAAGGTGGTCCATT
GCCATTTGCTTGGGATATTTTGTCTCCACAATTTATGTATGGTTCTAAAGCTTATGTTAAACATCCAGCT
GATATTCCAGATTATTTGAAATTGTCTTTTCCAGAAGGTTTTAAATGGGAAAGAGTTATGAATTTTGAAG
ATGGTGGTGTTGTTACTGTTACTCAAGATTCTTCTTTGCAAGATGGTGAATTTATTTATAAAGTTAAATT
GAGAGGTACTAATTTTCCATCTGATGGTCCAGTTATGCAAAAAAAAACTATGGGTTGGGAAGCTTCTTCT
GAAAGAATGTATCCAGAAGATGGTGCTTTGAAAGGTGAAATTAAACAAAGATTGAAATTGAAAGATGGTG
GTCATTATGATGCTGAAGTTAAAACTACTTATAAAGCTAAAAAACCAGTTCAATTGCCAGGTGCTTATAA
TGTTAATATTAAATTGGATATTACTTCTCATAATGAAGATTATACTATTGTTGAACAATATGAAAGAGCT
GAAGGTAGACATTCTACTGGTGGTATGGATGAATTGTATAAAGGTGGTGGTGCTAGCTCATCCAGCATGG
GTATATTCATATTGGTTGCACTCCTTATCTTGGTTTTAGGATGGTTCTACAGATAAGCATGCAAGCTTGG
CGTAATCATG
